Addgene plasmid #226315: pJB68
Purpose: E. coli and H. neapolitanus shuttle vector; integrates the gene of interest and a kanamycin resistance marker into a neutral site on the H. neapolitanus genome.
Depositing lab: David Savage. Depositing organization: University of California, Berkeley. Publication: Conserved and repetitive motifs in an intrinsically disordered protein drive ⍺-carboxysome assembly. Turnsek JB, Oltrogge LM, Savage DF. J Biol Chem. 2024 Jul 4;300(8):107532. doi: 10.1016/j.jbc.2024.107532. PubMed 38971311.
Backbone
  Vector backbone: pSAV108
  Backbone manufacturer: Savage Lab
  Vector type: Bacterial Expression
Growth in bacteria
  Bacterial resistance: Kanamycin, 50 μg/mL
  Growth temperature: 37°C
  Growth strain: DH5alpha
  Copy number: Unknown
Gene/Insert
  Gene/Insert name: CsoS2 with Y to A CsoS2 MR1-7
  Species: H. neapolitanus
  Insert size (bp): 2613
  Mutation: Y300A, Y359A, Y420A, Y475A, Y534A, Y585A, Y644A
  Promoter: pTRC
  Cloning method: Golden Gate
Terms and licenses: Academic/Nonprofit Terms; Industry Terms: Not Available to Industry
How to cite: pJB68 was a gift from David Savage (Addgene plasmid # 226315 ; http://n2t.net/addgene:226315 ; RRID:Addgene_226315)
