[The description below was written by a language model from this plasmid's Addgene catalogue record and pLannotate feature annotations shown in this document.]
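Description:
pJB68 is a bacterial expression and genome-integration plasmid built on the pSAV108 backbone, described as an E. coli and Halothiobacillus neapolitanus shuttle vector. In E. coli it replicates from a ColE1/pMB1-type origin and is selected with kanamycin through an aph(3')-Ia aminoglycoside phosphotransferase gene. According to the catalogue entry, the gene of interest and the kanamycin marker integrate together into a neutral site on the H. neapolitanus chromosome. The homology regions that would direct this recombination are not annotated in the feature table, which leaves stretches of the 7.8 kb sequence unlabelled. Small fragments of rop, the tet promoter, the tetracycline resistance gene and yciV appear to be remnants of earlier cloning rather than functional parts.

The payload is H. neapolitanus csoS2, inserted by Golden Gate assembly. It encodes the intrinsically disordered scaffold protein that is essential for α-carboxysome formation and assists shell assembly. This version carries seven tyrosine-to-alanine substitutions (Y300A, Y359A, Y420A, Y475A, Y534A, Y585A and Y644A), one in each of the repeats designated MR1 to MR7 in the insert name. Expression is driven by the hybrid trc promoter followed by a lac operator. A lacI gene under the lacIq promoter on the same plasmid supplies repressor, so transcription is held off until induced with IPTG. Downstream, a 5S rRNA segment and the rrnB T1 and T2 terminators end the transcript. No epitope or purification tags are annotated. The construct is suited to testing how these conserved tyrosines contribute to CsoS2-driven carboxysome assembly, by inducibly expressing the mutant from a defined chromosomal locus in the native host.
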