Features (pLannotate 1.2.2; 14 found; start..end, strand, type, name):
     87..902     +  CDS            KanR: aminoglycoside phosphotransferase; aph(3')-Ia; confers resistance to kanamycin in bacteria or G418 (Geneticin®) in eukaryotes
   1062..1102    -  CDS            rop (fragment): Rop protein, which maintains plasmids at low copy number; rop
   1146..1223    +  promoter       lacIq promoter: lacI (mutant); In the lacIq allele, a single base change in the promoter boosts expression of the lacI gene about 10-fold.
   1224..2306    +  CDS            lacI: lac repressor; lacI; The lac repressor binds to the lac operator to inhibit transcription in E. coli. This inhibition can be relieved by adding lactose or isopropyl-β-D-thiogalactopyranoside (IPTG).
   2348..2365    +  promoter       tet promoter (fragment): E. coli promoter for tetracycline efflux protein gene
   2361..2462    -  CDS            yciV (fragment): RNAAM_ECOLI - Also known as trpH From Escherichia coli (strain K12).
   2538..2567    +  promoter       trc promoter: strong E. coli promoter; hybrid between the trp and lac UV5 promoters
   2575..2591    +  protein_bind   lac operator: The lac repressor binds to the lac operator to inhibit transcription in E. coli. This inhibition can be relieved by adding lactose or isopropyl-β-D-thiogalactopyranoside (IPTG). lac repressor encoded by lacI
   2618..5221    +  CDS            csoS2: CSOS2_HALNC - Experimental evidence at protein level: Swiss-Prot protein existence level 1. Unlike beta-carboxysomes, alpha-carboxysomes (Cb) can form without cargo protein. CsoS2 is essential for Cb formation and is also capable of targeting foreign proteins to the Cb. The Cb shell assembles with the aid of CsoS2; CsoS1A, CsoS1B and CsoS1C form the majority of the shell while CsoS4A and CsoS4B form vertices. CsoS1D forms pseudohexamers that probably control metabolite flux into and out of the shell. From Halothiobacillus neapolitanus (strain ATCC 23641 / c2) (Thiobacillus neapolitanus).
   5299..5414    +  ncRNA          5S rRNA: Accession: RF00001 - 5S ribosomal RNA
   5418..5504    +  terminator     rrnB T1 terminator: Escherichia coli rrnB; transcription terminator T1 from the E. coli rrnB gene
   5596..5623    +  terminator     rrnB T2 terminator: transcription terminator T2 from the E. coli rrnB gene
   6253..6368    -  CDS            TcR (fragment): tetracycline efflux protein; tet; confers resistance to tetracycline
   6446..7034    +  rep_origin     ori: high-copy-number ColE1/pMB1/pBR322/pUC origin of replication
>Addgene plasmid #226315 | pJB68 | addgene full sequence | sequence record 449927 | Addgene NGS Result
TCTGATGTTACATTGCACAAGATAAAAATATATCATCATGAACAATAAAACTGTCTGCTTACATAAACAG
TAATACAAGGGGTGTTATGAGCCATATTCAACGGGAAACGTCTTGCTCGAGGCCGCGATTAAATTCCAAC
ATGGATGCTGATTTATATGGGTATAAATGGGCTCGCGATAATGTCGGGCAATCAGGTGCGACAATCTATC
GATTGTATGGGAAGCCCGATGCGCCAGAGTTGTTTCTGAAACATGGCAAAGGTAGCGTTGCCAATGATGT
TACAGATGAGATGGTCAGACTAAACTGGCTGACGGAATTTATGCCTCTTCCGACCATCAAGCATTTTATC
CGTACTCCTGATGATGCATGGTTACTCACCACTGCGATCCCCGGGAAAACAGCATTCCAGGTATTAGAAG
AATATCCTGATTCAGGTGAAAATATTGTTGATGCGCTGGCAGTGTTCCTGCGCCGGTTGCATTCGATTCC
TGTTTGTAATTGTCCTTTTAACAGCGATCGCGTATTTCGACTCGCTCAGGCGCAATCACGAATGAATAAC
GGTTTGGTTGATGCGAGTGATTTTGATGACGAGCGTAATGGCTGGCCTGTTGAACAAGTCTGGAAAGAAA
TGCATAAGCTTTTGCCATTCTCACCGGATTCAGTCGTCACTCATGGTGATTTCTCACTTGATAACCTTAT
TTTTGACGAGGGGAAATTAATAGGTTGTATTGATGTTGGACGAGTCGGAATCGCAGACCGATACCAGGAT
CTTGCCATCCTATGGAACTGCCTCGGTGAGTTTTCTCCTTCATTACAGAAACGGCTTTTTCAAAAATATG
GTATTGATAATCCTGATATGAATAAATTGCAGTTTCATTTGATGCTCGATGAGTTTTTCTAATCAGAATT
GGTTAATTGGTTGTAACACTGGCAGAGCATTACGCTGACTTGACGGGACGGCGGCTTTGTTGAATAAATC
GAACTTTTGCTGAGTTGAAGGATCAGATCACGCATCTTCCCCTTACAGACAAGCTGTGACCGCCTCCGGG
AGCTGCATGTGTCAGAGGTTTTCACCGTCATCACCGAAACGCGCGAGGCAGCAGATCAATTCGCGCGCGA
AGGCGAAGCGGCATGCATTTACGTTGACACCATCGAATGGTGCAAAACCTTTCGCGGTATGGCATGATAG
CGCCCGGAAGAGAGTCAATTCAGGGTGGTGAATGTGAAACCAGTAACGTTATACGATGTCGCAGAGTATG
CCGGTGTCTCTTATCAGACCGTTTCCCGCGTGGTGAACCAGGCCAGCCACGTTTCTGCGAAAACGCGGGA
AAAAGTGGAAGCGGCGATGGCGGAGCTGAATTACATTCCCAACCGCGTGGCACAACAACTGGCGGGCAAA
CAGTCGTTGCTGATTGGCGTTGCCACCTCCAGTCTGGCCCTGCACGCGCCGTCGCAAATTGTCGCGGCGA
TTAAATCTCGCGCCGATCAACTGGGTGCCAGCGTGGTGGTGTCGATGGTAGAACGAAGCGGCGTCGAAGC
CTGTAAAGCGGCGGTGCACAATCTTCTCGCGCAACGCGTCAGTGGGCTGATCATTAACTATCCGCTGGAT
GACCAGGATGCCATTGCTGTGGAAGCTGCCTGCACTAATGTTCCGGCGTTATTTCTTGATGTCTCTGACC
AGACACCCATCAACAGTATTATTTTCTCCCATGAAGACGGTACGCGACTGGGCGTGGAGCATCTGGTCGC
ATTGGGTCACCAGCAAATCGCGCTGTTAGCGGGCCCATTAAGTTCTGTCTCGGCGCGTCTGCGTCTGGCT
GGCTGGCATAAATATCTCACTCGCAATCAAATTCAGCCGATAGCGGAACGGGAAGGCGACTGGAGTGCCA
TGTCCGGTTTTCAACAAACCATGCAAATGCTGAATGAGGGCATCGTTCCCACTGCGATGCTGGTTGCCAA
CGATCAGATGGCGCTGGGCGCAATGCGCGCCATTACCGAGTCCGGGCTGCGCGTTGGTGCGGATATCTCG
GTAGTGGGATACGACGATACCGAAGACAGCTCATGTTATATCCCGCCGTTAACCACCATCAAACAGGATT
TTCGCCTGCTGGGGCAAACCAGCGTGGACCGCTTGCTGCAACTCTCTCAGGGCCAGGCGGTGAAGGGCAA
TCAGCTGTTGCCCGTGTCACTGGTGAAAAGAAAAACCACCCTGGCGCCCAATACGCAAACCGCCTCTCCC
CGCGCGTTGGCCGATTCATTAATGCAGCTGGCACGACAGGTTTCCCGACTGGAAAGCGGGCAGTGAGCGC
AACGCAATTAATGTAAGTTAGCGCGAATTGATCTGGTTTGACAGCTTATCATCGACTGCACGGTGCACCA
ATGCTTCTGGCGTCAGGCAGCCATCGGAAGCTGTGGTATGGCTGTGCAGGTCGTAAATCACTGCATAATT
CGTGTCGCTCAAGGCGCACTCCCGTTCTGGATAATGTTTTTTGCGCCGACATCATAACGGTTCTGGCAAA
TATTCTGAAATGAGCTGTTGACAATTAATCATCCGGCTCGTATAATGTGTGGAATTGTGAGCGGATAACA
ATTTCACACAGGAAACAGACCATGTCCCCTTCACAGTCAGGAATGAATCCTGCCGACCTGAGCGGACTCT
CTGGCAAGGAACTGGCACGCGCACGCCGCGCTGCACTATCCAAGCAAGGGAAAGCAGCTGTTTCTAATAA
AACGGCTAGCGTAAACCGTAGCACTAAACAGGCGGCATCTTCGATCAATACAAATCAGGTGCGCTCTTCT
GTAAATGAAGTGCCCACTGATTACCAAATGGCGGATCAATTGTGCTCTACGATTGATCATGCTGACTTTG
GTACCGAAAGCAATCGCGTTAGAGATCTCTGCCGTCAACGCAGAGAGGCACTATCAACTATCGGTAAAAA
AGCGGTTAAAACCAACGGCAAGCCGTCGGGTCGCGTTCGACCACAGCAATCAGTGGTTCACAACGACGCA
ATGATCGAAAATGCCGGTGATACTAACCAATCATCGTCCACTTCATTAAATAATGAACTTTCCGAAATCT
GCTCCATAGCAGACGACATGCCGGAGCGTTTTGGTTCACAAGCCAAAACCGTCCGTGATATCTGCCGTGC
ACGCCGTCAAGCGCTCTCTGAGCGTGGAACTCGCGCCGTGCCGCCAAAGCCGCAATCTCAAGGTGGTCCA
GGACGCAATGGCTATCAAATTGATGGATACCTAGATACCGCACTTCATGGCCGCGATGCCGCCAAGCGCC
ACCGTGAAATGCTCTGTCAATACGGCCGCGGCACAGCACCTTCCTGCAAGCCAACAGGCCGTGTCAAAAA
TTCTGTACAGTCGGGCAACGCAGCGCCAAAAAAGGTTGAAACCGGTCACACCCTATCCGGCGGATCTGTT
ACGGGCACGCAAGTGGATCGTAAATCTCATGTGACTGGAAACGAGCCGGGCACTTGCCGAGCAGTCACGG
GCACCGAGGCAGTAGGTACTGAGCAATTCACCTCTTTTTGCAATACCAGCCCCAAGCCAAATGCGACGAA
GGTCAATGTGACCACAACGGCTCGTGGTCGCCCTGTTAGCGGTACGGAAGTTTCACGGACCGAGAAGGTA
ACTGGCAACGAATCCGGTGTCTGCCGTAACGTTACCGGCACCGAAGCGATGAGTAATGAAGCTCACTTTT
CTCTATGTGGAACAGCCGCAAAGCCTTCACAAGCGGATAAAGTCATGTTCGGCGCCACAGCACGAACGCA
TCAAGTGGTCAGTGGCAGTGATGAATTCAGGCCCTCTTCTGTTACGGGTAACGAATCGGGTGCAAAACGC
ACAATTACCGGCTCGCAGGCCGCAGACGAAGGTCTTGCGCGACTCACGATCAACGGAGCACCTGCAAAAG
TAGCCAGAACCCACACCTTTGCGGGCTCTGACGTTACCGGCACGGAAATCGGTCGCTCTACTCGCGTAAC
TGGTGATGAAAGCGGTTCGTGTCGTTCAATCTCAGGCACCGAGGCCCTCAGTAACGAGCAATTCCAATCC
TTTTGTGACACAAAACCTCAACGCAGCCCGTTCAAGGTTGGCCAAGATCGCACGAACAAGGGTCAGTCTG
TGACTGGTAACTTGGTTGATCGTTCCGAACTGGTTACAGGTAACGAACCAGGTTCATGCTCTCGGGTTAC
AGGCTCTCAGGCAGGCCAAAGCAAAATCTGCGGTGGTGGCGTGGGAAAAGTGCGCTCAATGCGCACCCTT
CGCGGCACCTCAGTATCTGGCCAACAGCTAGATCATGCCCCAAAGATGTCCGGTGACGAGCGCGGCGGGT
GCATGCCCGTCACCGGTAATGAGGCCTACGGTCGTGAACATTTCGAACCGTTTTGTACGAGCACCCCAGA
GCCCGAAGCTCAATCAACTGAACAATCATTGACCTGTGAAGGACAAATTATTAGCGGCACTTCAGTTGAC
GCCAGTGATTTGGTCACAGGAAATGAAATCGGTGAACAGCAACTCATCAGCGGTGACGCCGCAGTTGGCG
CGCAGCAGACAGGTTGCCTTCCCACTAGTCCACGCTTCAACCAAACTGGCAATGTTCAGTCAATGGGTTT
TAAGAACACCAATCAGCCAGAACAAAACTTTGCACCAGGTGAAGTAATGCCTACTGACTTTAGTATTCAA
ACCCCAGCTCGCTCGGCTCAGAATCGCATTACAGGTAACGACATTGCGCCCTCAGGTCGCATTACAGGCC
CTGGTATGCTGGCAACCGGCTTGATTACAGGAACCCCCGAATTCAGGCACGCTGCGCGCGAGTTGGTTGG
TTCTCCACAACCCATGGCAATGGCCATGGCCAACCGTAATAAGGCTGCTCAAGCACCTGTTGTGCAGCCA
GAAGTGGTTGCAACTCAGGAAAAGCCTGAGTTGGTATGTGCACCAAGAAGCGATCAAATGGATCGTGTGA
GTGGCGAAGGCAAAGAACGTTGCCACATCACTGGCGATGACTGGTCAGTTAACAAGCACATCACCGGTAC
AGCCGGTCAATGGGCGAGTGGTCGCAACCCTTCCATGCGCGGTAATGCGCGTGTGGTCGAAACCAGCGCG
TTTGCCAATCGCAATGTGCCAAAACCTGAAAAGCCGGGCTCCAAGATCACGGGCAGTAGTGGTAATGACA
CCCAAGGTAGTCTGATCACTTACTCCGGCGGCGCGCGCGGTTGAAGCGGTTAAGAGAAGATTTTCAGCCT
GATACAGATTAAATCAGAACGCAGAAGCGGTCTGATAAAACAGAATTTGCCTGGCGGCAGTAGCGCGGTG
GTCCCACCTGACCCCATGCCGAACTCAGAAGTGAAACGCCGTAGCGCCGATGGTAGTGTGGGGTATCCCC
ATGCGAGAGTAGGGAACTGCCAGGCATCAAATAAAACGAAAGGCTCAGTCGAAAGACTGGGCCTTTCGTT
TTATCTGTTGTTTGTCGGTGAACGCTCTCCTGAGTAGGACAAATCCGCCGGGAGCGGATTTGAACGTTGC
GAAGCAACGGCCCGGAGGGTGGCGGGCAGGACGCCCGCCATAAACTGCCAGGCATCAAATTAAGCAGAAG
GCCATCCTGACGGATGGCCTTTTCTGGCTGGATGATGGGGCGATTCAGGCCTGGTATGAGTCAGCAACAC
CTTCTTCACGAGGCAGACCTCAGCGCCCCCCCCCCCCTGCAGGTCGATCTGGTAACCCCAGCGCGGTTGC
TTTGTTCGATCCGCTGGCCGGTAAAACCCCAAGTTATCTATCTGGGAGCTTATCTTTGGGCCTATCGCAG
CAATAGCCTGGATGCGGGGCCGCCGATCGTGGTGTTCGACTATCAAACCGGCCGCAGTGGTCAACATGCC
GCCGAGTTTCTTCAGCACTGGCCAGCCAATGGACCAACCAATGGACCAACCAATGGACCAACCAATGTAC
CAACCAATGGACCAACCAATGGACCAACCAATGGGCAAGGCACCTTGATGGTCGATGACTACAGCGGGTA
CAAAGCCCTGTTCCGTGCGGGCGTGACCGAGCTTGGCTGCTGGGCCCATGCCCGGCGCAAGTTCTTTGAT
CTGCACAAGGCCAGCAATCATCCGGTTGCGCACGAGGCACTGTCGCGGATTGCCCGGTTGTATCTTGCAG
AAGAAGAGGCCCAAGGCATGGACATTGCGGGGCGGATGCAACACCGTGCCCTGCACAGCCTGCCGCAGTT
GCAGGACATGCACCAGTGGCTCAGAAATTGCATCAACGCATATAGCGCTAGCAGCACGCCATAGTGACTG
GCGATGCTGTCGGAATGGACGATATCCCGCAAGAGGCCCGGCAGTACCGGCATAACCAAGCCTATGCCCT
CATGACCAAAATCCCTTAACGTGAGTTTTCGTTCCACTGAGCGTCAGACCCCGTAGAAAAGATCAAAGGA
TCTTCTTGAGATCCTTTTTTTCTGCGCGTAATCTGCTGCTTGCAAACAAAAAAACCACCGCTACCAGCGG
TGGTTTGTTTGCCGGATCAAGAGCTACCAACTCTTTTTCCGAAGGTAACTGGCTTCAGCAGAGCGCAGAT
ACCAAATACTGTCCTTCTAGTGTAGCCGTAGTTAGGCCACCACTTCAAGAACTCTGTAGCACCGCCTACA
TACCTCGCTCTGCTAATCCTGTTACCAGTGGCTGCTGCCAGTGGCGATAAGTCGTGTCTTACCGGGTTGG
ACTCAAGACGATAGTTACCGGATAAGGCGCAGCGGTCGGGCTGAACGGGGGGTTCGTGCACACAGCCCAG
CTTGGAGCGAACGACCTACACCGAACTGAGATACCTACAGCGTGAGCTATGAGAAAGCGCCACGCTTCCC
GAAGGGAGAAAGGCGGACAGGTATCCGGTAAGCGGCAGGGTCGGAACAGGAGAGCGCACGAGGGAGCTTC
CAGGGGGAAACGCCTGGTATCTTTATAGTCCTGTCGGGTTTCGCCACCTCTGACTTGAGCGTCGATTTTT
GTGATGCTCGTCAGGGGGGCGGAGCCTATGGAAAAACGCCAGCAACGCGGCCTTTTTACGGTTCCTGGCC
TTTTGCTGGCCTTTTGCTCACATGTTCTTTCCTGCGTTAGGACCCAACGCTGCCCGAGATGCGCCGCGTG
CGGCTGCTGGAGATGGCGGACGCGATGGATATGTTCTGCCACCTGCGACTCAAACTTCTGATCTGGGATG
GCACGGGGGTGTGGCTCTGTCAGCGCCGGTTGCACCGGGGGCATTTTTATTGGCCAAAGCCCGGGGATGA
TCGGTTTATCATGAGTGCCGAACACTGGCAGTGGCTGACCACCGGGGTTGACTGGCAGAGGCTCTGCGCC
AAGCCACAGGCCCACTGGCAAGTGTGAGATTTTTCAGGATTTCGTCTTGAAAAATCAGCACATGCAGCCT
GGGGTTTGGTATAATCAACCTCATGATTTCAAACGCAGAAACCGGTCATTCATCCCCTGAAACGCCCTCC
GTGGCGTGGCTGATTGCGCAACTGGAACTGCGGGATTCTGAGTTGGCAAAACTTGATGCGGCACTGGTGC
AACGCAATCAAGACATCCGCCATTTAACCCAAAATCTTCATGCCAAAGACATCAAGATCAAGGCACTCAC
CCATGAACTGGCGTATTACCGCCGTATCCGCTTCGGGGCCAAAACCGAGGCCATGAGTGCCGAGCAACTG
CACCTGTTCGAAGACGATCTGGCCGAGGTAGTAAGCTTAGATCGACCTGCAGGGGGGGGGGGAAAGCCAC
GTTGTGTCTCAAAATC
